>Addgene plasmid #62436 | MXS_PGK::HygroR-bGHpA | depositor full sequence | sequence record 102497 | Full Sequence
CATGATATCAAACGCGTAACTCGAGTCTACCGGGTAGGGGAGGCGCTTTTCCCAAGGCAGTCTGGAGCAT
GCGCTTTAGCAGCCCCGCTGGGCACTTGGCGCTACACAAGTGGCCTCTGGCCTCGCACACATTCCACATC
CACCGGTAGGCGCCAACCGGCTCCGTTCTTTGGTGGCCCCTTCGCGCCACCTTCTACTCCTCCCCTAGTC
AGGAAGTTCCCCCCCGCCCCGCAGCTCGCGTCGTGCAGGACGTGACAAATGGAAGTAGCACGTCTCACTA
GTCTCGTGCAGATGGACAGCACCGCTGAGCAATGGAAGCGGGTAGGCCTTTGGGGCAGCGGCCAATAGCA
GCTTTGCTCCTTCGCTTTCTGGGCTCAGAGGCTGGGAAGGGGTGGGTCCGGGGGCGGGCTCAGGGGCGGG
CTCAGGGGCGGGGCGGGCGCCCGAAGGTCCTCCGGAGGCCCGGCATTCTGCACGCTTCAAAAGCGCACGT
CTGCCGCGCTGTTCTCCTCTTCCTCATCTCCGGGCCTTTCGACGTCGAGTCGCCACCATGAAAAAGCCTG
AACTCACCGCGACGTCTGTCGAGAAGTTTCTGATCGAAAAGTTCGACAGCGTCTCCGACCTGATGCAGCT
CTCGGAGGGCGAAGAATCTCGTGCTTTCAGCTTCGATGTAGGAGGGCGTGGATATGTCCTGCGGGTAAAT
AGCTGCGCCGATGGTTTCTACAAAGATCGTTATGTTTATCGGCACTTTGCATCGGCCGCGCTCCCGATTC
CGGAAGTGCTTGACATTGGGGAATTCAGCGAGAGCCTGACCTATTGCATCTCCCGCCGTGCACAGGGTGT
CACGTTGCAAGACCTGCCTGAAACCGAACTGCCCGCTGTTCTGCAGCCGGTCGCGGAGGCCATGGATGCG
ATCGCTGCGGCCGATCTTAGCCAGACGAGCGGGTTCGGCCCATTCGGACCGCAAGGAATCGGTCAATACA
CTACATGGCGTGATTTCATATGCGCGATTGCTGATCCCCATGTGTATCACTGGCAAACTGTGATGGACGA
CACCGTCAGTGCGTCCGTCGCGCAGGCTCTCGATGAGCTGATGCTTTGGGCCGAGGACTGCCCCGAAGTC
CGGCACCTCGTGCACGCGGATTTCGGCTCCAACAATGTCCTGACGGACAATGGCCGCATAACAGCGGTCA
TTGACTGGAGCGAGGCGATGTTCGGGGATTCCCAATACGAGGTCGCCAACATCTTCTTCTGGAGGCCGTG
GTTGGCTTGTATGGAGCAGCAGACGCGCTACTTCGAGCGGAGGCATCCGGAGCTTGCAGGATCGCCGCGG
CTCCGGGCGTATATGCTCCGCATTGGTCTTGACCAACTCTATCAGAGCTTGGTTGACGGCAATTTCGATG
ATGCAGCTTGGGCGCAGGGTCGATGCGACGCAATCGTCCGATCCGGAGCCGGGACTGTCGGGCGTACACA
AATCGCCCGCAGAAGCGCGGCCGTCTGGACCGATGGCTGTGTAGAAGTACTCGCCGATAGTGGAAACCGA
CGCCCCAGCACTCGTCCGAGGGCAAAGGAATAGGTCGAGCTGTGCCTTCTAGTTGCCAGCCATCTGTTGT
TTGCCCCTCCCCCGTGCCTTCCTTGACCCTGGAAGGTGCCACTCCCACTGTCCTTTCCTAATAAAATGAG
GAAATTGCATCGCATTGTCTGAGTAGGTGTCATTCTATTCTGGGGGGTGGGGTGGGGCAGGACAGCAAGG
GGGAGGATTGGGAAGACAATAGCAGGCATGCTGGGGATGCGGTGGGCTCTATGGTCGACCAATTCGGGGA
AATGTGCGCGGAACCCCTATTTGTTTATTTTTCTAAATACATTCAAATATGTATCCGCTCATGAGACAAT
AACCCTGATAAATGCTTCAATAATATTGAAAAAGGAAGAGTATGAGTATTCAACATTTCCGTGTCGCCCT
TATTCCCTTTTTTGCGGCATTTTGCCTTCCTGTTTTTGCTCACCCAGAAACGCTGGTGAAAGTAAAAGAT
GCTGAAGATCAGTTGGGTGCACGAGTGGGTTACATCGAACTGGATCTCAACAGCGGTAAGATCCTTGAGA
GTTTTCGCCCCGAAGAACGTTTTCCAATGATGAGCACTTTTAAAGTTCTGCTATGTGGCGCGGTATTATC
CCGTATTGACGCCGGGCAAGAGCAACTCGGTCGCCGCATACACTATTCTCAGAATGACTTGGTTGAGTAC
TCACCAGTCACAGAAAAGCATCTTACGGATGGCATGACAGTAAGAGAATTATGCAGTGCTGCCATAACCA
TGAGTGATAACACTGCGGCCAACTTACTTCTGACAACGATCGGAGGACCGAAGGAGCTAACCGCTTTTTT
GCACAACATGGGGGATCATGTAACTCGCCTTGATCGTTGGGAACCGGAGCTGAATGAAGCCATACCAAAC
GACGAGCGTGACACCACGATGCCTGTAGCAATGGCAACAACGTTGCGCAAACTATTAACTGGCGAACTAC
TTACTCTAGCTTCCCGGCAACAATTAATAGACTGGATGGAGGCGGATAAAGTTGCAGGACCACTTCTGCG
CTCGGCCCTTCCGGCTGGCTGGTTTATTGCTGATAAATCTGGAGCCGGTGAGCGTGGGTCTCGCGGTATC
ATTGCAGCACTGGGGCCAGATGGTAAGCCCTCCCGTATCGTAGTTATCTACACGACGGGGAGTCAGGCAA
CTATGGATGAACGAAATAGACAGATCGCTGAGATAGGTGCCTCACTGATTAAGCATTGGTAACTGTCAGA
CCAAGTTTACTCATATATACTTTAGATTGATTTAAAACTTCATTTTTAATTTAAAAGGATCTAGGTGAAG
ATCCTTTTTGATAATCTCATGACCAAAATCCCTTAACGTGAGTTTTCGTTCCACTGAGCGTCAGACCCCG
TAGAAAAGATCAAAGGATCTTCTTGAGATCCTTTTTTTCTGCGCGTAATCTGCTGCTTGCAAACAAAAAA
ACCACCGCTACCAGCGGTGGTTTGTTTGCCGGATCAAGAGCTACCAACTCTTTTTCCGAAGGTAACTGGC
TTCAGCAGAGCGCAGATACCAAATACTGTTCTTCTAGTGTAGCCGTAGTTAGGCCACCACTTCAAGAACT
CTGTAGCACCGCCTACATACCTCGCTCTGCTAATCCTGTTACCAGTGGCTGCTGCCAGTGGCGATAAGTC
GTGTCTTACCGGGTTGGACTCAAGACGATAGTTACCGGATAAGGCGCAGCGGTCGGGCTGAACGGGGGGT
TCGTGCACACAGCCCAGCTTGGAGCGAACGACCTACACCGAACTGAGATACCTACAGCGTGAGCTATGAG
AAAGCGCCACGCTTCCCGAAGGGAGAAAGGCGGACAGGTATCCGGTAAGCGGCAGGGTCGGAACAGGAGA
GCGCACGAGGGAGCTTCCAGGGGGAAACGCCTGGTATCTTTATAGTCCTGTCGGGTTTCGCCACCTCTGA
CTTGAGCGTCGATTTTTGTGATGCTCGTCAGGGGGGCGGAGCCTATGGAAAAACGCCAGCAACGCGGCCT
TTTTACGGTTCCTGGCCTTTTGCTGGCCTTTTGCTCACATGTTCTTTCCTGCGTTATCCCCTGATTCTGT
GGATAACCGTATTACCGCCTTTGAGTGAGCTGATACCGCTCGCCGCAGCCGAACGACCGAGCGCAGCGAG
TCAGTGAGC
Features (pLannotate 1.2.2; 6 found; start..end, strand, type, name):
     32..531     +  promoter       PGK promoter: mouse phosphoglycerate kinase 1 promoter
    548..1573    +  CDS            HygR: aminoglycoside phosphotransferase from E. coli; aph(4)-Ia; confers resistance to hygromycin
   1580..1804    +  polyA_signal   bGH poly(A) signal: bovine growth hormone polyadenylation signal
   1827..1931    +  promoter       AmpR promoter: bla
   1932..2792    +  CDS            AmpR: β-lactamase; bla; confers resistance to ampicillin, carbenicillin, and related antibiotics
   2963..3551    +  rep_origin     ori: high-copy-number ColE1/pMB1/pBR322/pUC origin of replication
