[The description below was written by a language model from this plasmid's Addgene catalogue record and pLannotate feature annotations shown in this document.]
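Description:
MXS_PGK::HygroR-bGHpA is a small synthetic-biology building-block plasmid from the MXS-chaining cloning platform, a modular system for assembling multi-part expression constructs for imaging and flow cytometry work in mammalian cells. The minimal MXS chaining backbone (about 1.9 kb) carries little beyond what is needed for propagation in E. coli: a high-copy ColE1/pUC-type origin of replication and a β-lactamase gene under its own bla promoter for ampicillin selection. The complete sequence is 3,719 nt, and the annotated features account for all the major functional parts.

The roughly 1.8 kb insert is a self-contained mammalian selection cassette. The mouse phosphoglycerate kinase 1 (PGK) promoter, a constitutive promoter active in a wide range of mammalian cell types, drives the hygromycin resistance gene (aph(4)-Ia, an aminoglycoside phosphotransferase of E. coli origin), and the transcript is terminated by the bovine growth hormone polyadenylation signal. The cassette lies between MluI and SalI sites, both preserved after cloning, so it can be excised as a unit. The record does not spell out the chaining mechanism, but it identifies the plasmid as an MXS chaining vector, meaning the module is intended to be joined with other MXS parts such as reporter or transgene expression units.

In practice, the plasmid serves as a source of a ready-made hygromycin B selection module that can be added to larger assembled constructs, allowing selection of mammalian cells that have stably taken up the final construct. It contains no viral elements, recombinase sites or reporter genes of its own.
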