Addgene plasmid #62436: MXS_PGK::HygroR-bGHpA
Purpose: MXS_chaining vector with PGK::HygroR-bGHpA
Depositing lab: Pierre Neveu. Depositing organization: European Molecular Biology Laboratory (EMBL), Heidelberg. Publication: MXS-Chaining: A Highly Efficient Cloning Platform for Imaging and Flow Cytometry Approaches in Mammalian Systems. Sladitschek HL, Neveu PA. PLoS One. 2015 Apr 24;10(4):e0124958. doi: 10.1371/journal.pone.0124958. eCollection 2015. PONE-D-15-01385 PubMed 25909630.
Backbone
  Vector backbone: MXS_chaining vector
  Backbone manufacturer: Neveu lab, Addgene plasmid #62394
  Backbone size w/o insert (bp): 1945
  Vector type: Synthetic Biology
Growth in bacteria
  Bacterial resistance: Ampicillin, 100 μg/mL
  Growth temperature: 37°C
  Growth strain: Mach1
  Copy number: High Copy
Gene/Insert
  Gene/Insert name: resistance cassette against hygromycin B with PGK Promoter
  Species: Synthetic
  Insert size (bp): 1796
  Cloning method: Restriction Enzyme; 5′ cloning site MluI (not destroyed); 3′ cloning site SalI (not destroyed)
  Sequencing primers: 5′ TTACCGCCTTTGAGTGAG; 3′ TTGTCTCATGAGCGGATAC
Terms and licenses: Academic/Nonprofit Terms; Industry Terms: Not Available to Industry
How to cite: MXS_PGK::HygroR-bGHpA was a gift from Pierre Neveu (Addgene plasmid # 62436 ; http://n2t.net/addgene:62436 ; RRID:Addgene_62436)
