>Addgene plasmid #62436 | MXS_PGK::HygroR-bGHpA | addgene partial sequence | sequence record 104752 | pBR322ori-F 5'-GGGAAACGCCTGGTATCTTT-3'
GTGATGCTCGTCAGGGGGGCGGAGCCTATGGAAAAACGCCAGCAACGCGGCCTTTTTACGGTTCCTGGCC
TTTTGCTGGCCTTTTGCTCACATGTTCTTTCCTGCGTTATCCCCTGATTCTGTGGATAACCGTATTACCG
CCTTTGAGTGAGCTGATACCGCTCGCCGCAGCCGAACGACCGAGCGCAGCGAGTCAGTGAGCCATGATAT
CAAACGCGTAACTCGAGTCTACCGGGTAGGGGAGGCGCTTTTCCCAAGGCAGTCTGGAGCATGCGCTTTA
GCAGCCCCGCTGGGCACTTGGCGCTACACAAGTGGCCTCTGGCCTCGCACACATTCCACATCCACCGGTA
GGCGCCAACCGGCTCCGTTCTTTGGTGGCCCCTTCGCGCCACCTTCTACTCCTCCCCTAGTCAGGAAGTT
CCCCCCCGCCCCGCAGCTCGCGTCGTGCAGGACGTGACAAATGGAAGTAGCACGTCTCACTAGTCTCGTG
CAGATGGACAGCACCGCTGAGCAATGGAAGCGGGTAGGCCTTTGGGGCAGCGGCCAATAGCAGCTTTGCT
CCTTCGCTTTCTGGGCTCAGAGGCTGGGAAGGGGTGGGTCCGGGGGCGGGCTCAGGGGCGGGCTCAGGGG
CGGGGCGGGCGCCCGAAGGTCCTCCGGAGGCCCGGCATTCTGCACGCTTCAAAAGCGCACGTCTGCCGCG
CTGTTCTCCTCTTCCTCATCT
