>Addgene plasmid #62436 | MXS_PGK::HygroR-bGHpA | addgene partial sequence | sequence record 104754 | AmpSeq-F 5'-ctcatgagcggatacatatttgaa-3'
GAATTGGTCGACCATAGAGCCCACCGCATCCCCAGCATGCCTGCTATTGTCTTCCCAATCCTCCCCCTTG
CTGTCCTGCCCCACCCCACCCCCCAGAATAGAATGACACCTACTCAGACAATGCGATGCAATTTCCTCAT
TTTATTAGGAAAGGACAGTGGGAGTGGCACCTTCCAGGGTCAAGGAAGGCACGGGGGAGGGGCAAACAAC
AGATGGCTGGCAACTAGAAGGCACAGCTCGACCTCAGAAGAACTCGTCAAGAAGGCGATAGAAGGCGATG
CGCTGCGAATCGGGAGCGGCGATACCGTAAAGCACGAGGAAGCGGTCAGCCCATTCGCCGCCAAGCTCTT
CAGCAATATCACGGGTAGCCAACGCTATGTCCTGATAGCGGTCCGCCACACCCAGCCGGCCACAGTCGAT
GAATCCAGAAAAGCGGCCATTTTCCACCATGATATTCGGCAAGCAGGCATCGCCATGGGTCACGACGAGA
TCCTCGCCGTCGGGCATGCTCGCCTTGAGCCTGGCGAACAGTTCGGCTGGCGCGAGCCCCTGATGCTCTT
CGTCCAGATCATCCTGATCGACAAGACCGGCTTCCATCCGAGTACGTGCTCGCTCGATGCGATGTTTCGC
TTGGTGGTCGAATGGGCAGGTAGCCGGATCAAGCGTATGCAGCCGCCGCATTGCATCAGCCATGATGGAT
ACTTTCTCGGCAGGAGCAAGGTGAGATGACAGGAGATCCTG
