>Addgene plasmid #62436 | MXS_PGK::HygroR-bGHpA | addgene partial sequence | sequence record 106900 | mPGK-F 5'-cattctgcacgcttcaaaag-3'
TTTCGACGTCGAGTCGCCACCATGAAAAAGCCTGAACTCACCGCGACGTCTGTCGAGAAGTTTCTGATCG
AAAAGTTCGACAGCGTCTCCGACCTGATGCAGCTCTCGGAGGGCGAAGAATCTCGTGCTTTCAGCTTCGA
TGTAGGAGGGCGTGGATATGTCCTGCGGGTAAATAGCTGCGCCGATGGTTTCTACAAAGATCGTTATGTT
TATCGGCACTTTGCATCGGCCGCGCTCCCGATTCCGGAAGTGCTTGACATTGGGGAATTCAGCGAGAGCC
TGACCTATTGCATCTCCCGCCGTGCACAGGGTGTCACGTTGCAAGACCTGCCTGAAACCGAACTGCCCGC
TGTTCTGCAGCCGGTCGCGGAGGCCATGGATGCGATCGCTGCGGCCGATCTTAGCCAGACGAGCGGGTTC
GGCCCATTCGGACCGCAAGGAATCGGTCAATACACTACATGGCGTGATTTCATATGCGCGATTGCTGATC
CCCATGTGTATCACTGGCAAACTGTGATGGACGACACCGTCAGTGCGTCCGTCGCGCAGGCTCTCGATGA
GCTGATGCTTTGGGCCGAGGACTGCCCCGAAGTCCGGCACCTCGTGCACGCGGATTTCGGCTCCAACAAT
GTCCTGACGGACAATGGCCGCATAACAGCGGTCATTGACTGGAGCGAGGCGATGTTCGGGGATTCCCAAT
ACGAGGTCGCCAACATCTTCTTCTGGAGGCCGTGGTTGGCTTGTATGGAGCAGCAGACGCGCTACTTCGA
GC
